Addgene plasmid #167250: pJBL7086
Purpose: orthogonal Mango reporter output for cell-free expression
Depositing lab: Julius Lucks. Depositing organization: Northwestern University. Publication: At-Home, Cell-Free Synthetic Biology Education Modules for Transcriptional Regulation and Environmental Water Quality Monitoring. Jung JK, Rasor BJ, Rybnicky GA, Silverman AD, Standeven J, Kuhn R, Granito T, Ekas HM, Wang BM, Karim AS, Lucks JB, Jewett MC. ACS Synth Biol. 2023 Oct 20;12(10):2909-2921. doi: 10.1021/acssynbio.3c00223. Epub 2023 Sep 12. PubMed 37699423.
Backbone
  Vector backbone: pJL1
  Vector type: Synthetic Biology
Growth in bacteria
  Bacterial resistance: Kanamycin, 50 μg/mL
  Growth temperature: 37°C
  Growth strain: DH5alpha
  Copy number: High Copy
Gene/Insert
  Gene/Insert name: pAKSIRV-Mango
  Species: Other
  Cloning method: Gibson Cloning
Terms and licenses: Academic/Nonprofit Terms; Industry Terms: Not Available to Industry
How to cite: pJBL7086 was a gift from Julius Lucks (Addgene plasmid # 167250 ; http://n2t.net/addgene:167250 ; RRID:Addgene_167250)
