[The description below was written by a language model from this plasmid's Addgene catalogue record and pLannotate feature annotations shown in this document.]
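Description:
pJBL7086 is a very compact (about 1.7 kb) synthetic biology plasmid built on the pJL1 backbone, a vector family commonly used as a DNA template in cell-free expression reactions. It is propagated in E. coli as a high-copy plasmid through a ColE1/pUC-type origin of replication, which spans the numbering origin of the sequenced record, and is selected with kanamycin through an aph(3')-Ia aminoglycoside phosphotransferase gene (KanR) encoded on the reverse strand.

The insert, recorded as pAKSIRV-Mango and assembled by Gibson cloning, is described as an orthogonal Mango reporter output. Mango is a fluorogenic RNA aptamer that lights up on binding a thiazole orange-derived dye, so the readout comes from transcription alone, with no translated reporter protein. This is consistent with the feature table, which shows no coding sequence other than KanR. The automated annotation does not label the insert itself. The only payload-associated element it detects is a T7 terminator, leaving a short unannotated stretch of roughly a hundred bases between the end of the origin and the terminator, where the promoter and aptamer presumably sit. The "pAKSIRV" part of the name suggests a promoter designation, and the word "orthogonal" implies a transcription channel distinct from other reporters in the same system, but the record does not state which promoter or polymerase drives the aptamer.

According to the catalogue entry and its associated publication, the construct serves as a reporter template in cell-free reactions, developed in the context of educational modules on transcriptional regulation and water quality biosensing.
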