Features (pLannotate 1.2.2; 3 found; start..end, strand, type, name):
    406..453     +  terminator     T7 terminator: transcription terminator for bacteriophage T7 RNA polymerase
    471..1286    -  CDS            KanR: aminoglycoside phosphotransferase; aph(3')-Ia; confers resistance to kanamycin in bacteria or G418 (Geneticin®) in eukaryotes
   1408..293     +  rep_origin     ori (across the origin): high-copy-number ColE1/pMB1/pBR322/pUC origin of replication
>Addgene plasmid #167250 | pJBL7086 | addgene full sequence | sequence record 331177 | Addgene NGS Result
ATAAGGCGCAGCGGTCGGGCTGAACGGGGGGTTCGTGCACACAGCCCAGCTTGGAGCGAACGACCTACAC
CGAACTGAGATACCTACAGCGTGAGCTATGAGAAAGCGCCACGCTTCCCGAAGGGAGAAAGGCGGACAGG
TATCCGGTAAGCGGCAGGGTCGGAACAGGAGAGCGCACGAGGGAGCTTCCAGGGGGAAACGCCTGGTATC
TTTATAGTCCTGTCGGGTTTCGCCACCTCTGACTTGAGCGTCGATTTTTGTGATGCTCGTCAGGGGGGCG
GAGCCTATGGAAAAACGCCAGCAACGCGATCCCGCGAAATTCACTCATTAGGCACCCCAGGCTAATACCT
GACACTATAGGGCACGTACGAAGGAAGGATTGGTATGTGGTATATTCGTACGTGCCTAGCATAACCCCTT
GGGGCCTCTAAACGGGTCTTGAGGGGTTTTTTGCTGAAAGCCAATTCTGATTAGAAAAACTCATCGAGCA
TCAAATGAAACTGCAATTTATTCATATCAGGATTATCAATACCATATTTTTGAAAAAGCCGTTTCTGTAA
TGAAGGAGAAAACTCACCGAGGCAGTTCCATAGGATGGCAAGATCCTGGTATCGGTCTGCGATTCCGACT
CGTCCAACATCAATACAACCTATTAATTTCCCCTCGTCAAAAATAAGGTTATCAAGTGAGAAATCACCAT
GAGTGACGACTGAATCCGGTGAGAATGGCAAAAGCTTATGCATTTCTTTCCAGACTTGTTCAACAGGCCA
GCCATTACGCTCGTCATCAAAATCACTCGCATCAACCAAACCGTTATTCATTCGTGATTGCGCCTGAGCG
AGACGAAATACGCGATCGCTGTTAAAAGGACAATTACAAACAGGAATCGAATGCAACCGGCGCAGGAACA
CTGCCAGCGCATCAACAATATTTTCACCTGAATCAGGATATTCTTCTAATACCTGGAATGCTGTTTTCCC
GGGGATCGCAGTGGTGAGTAACCATGCATCATCAGGAGTACGGATAAAATGCTTGATGGTCGGAAGAGGC
ATAAATTCCGTCAGCCAGTTTAGTCTGACCATCTCATCTGTAACATCATTGGCAACGCTACCTTTGCCAT
GTTTCAGAAACAACTCTGGCGCATCGGGCTTCCCATACAATCGATAGATTGTCGCACCTGATTGCCCGAC
ATTATCGCGAGCCCATTTATACCCATATAAATCAGCATCCATGTTGGAATTTAATCGCGGCTTCGAGCAA
GACGTTTCCCGTTGAATATGGCTCATAACACCCCTTGTATTACTGTTTATGTAAGCAGACAGTTTTATTG
TTCATGATGATATATTTTTATCTTGTGCAATGTAACATCAGAGATTTTGAGACACAACGTGAGATCAAAG
GATCTTCTTGAGATCCTTTTTTTCTGCGCGTAATCTGCTGCTTGCAAACAAAAAAACCACCGCTACCAGC
GGTGGTTTGTTTGCCGGATCAAGAGCTACCAACTCTTTTTCCGAAGGTAACTGGCTTCAGCAGAGCGCAG
ATACCAAATACTGTTCTTCTAGTGTAGCCGTAGTTAGGCCACCACTTCAAGAACTCTGTAGCACCGCCTA
CATACCTCGCTCTGCTAATCCTGTTACCAGTGGCTGCTGCCAGTGGCGATAAGTCGTGTCTTACCGGGTT
GGACTCAAGACGATAGTTACCGG
